Addgene plasmid #219726: pNK880
Purpose: MoClo-compatible Level 0 - promoter vector carrying promoter MinSyn105
Depositing lab: Alexander Mishin. Depositing organization: Planta LLC. Publication: Systematic Comparison of Plant Promoters in Nicotiana spp. Expression Systems. Shakhova ES, Markina NM, Mitiouchkina T, Bugaeva EN, Karataeva TA, Palkina KA, Fakhranurova LI, Yampolsky IV, Sarkisyan KS, Mishin AS. Int J Mol Sci. 2022 Dec 6;23(23):15441. doi: 10.3390/ijms232315441. PubMed 36499768.
Backbone
  Vector backbone: Level 0 - promoter -like
  Backbone size w/o insert (bp): 2251
  Vector type: Plant Expression, Synthetic Biology
Growth in bacteria
  Bacterial resistance: Spectinomycin, 50 μg/mL
  Growth temperature: 37°C
  Growth strain: DH5alpha
  Copy number: High Copy
Gene/Insert
  Gene/Insert name: promoter MinSyn105
  Species: Synthetic
  Insert size (bp): 272
  Promoter: MinSyn105
  Cloning method: Restriction Enzyme; 5′ cloning site BbsI (destroyed during cloning); 3′ cloning site BbsI (destroyed during cloning)
  Sequencing primers: 5′ gagcgaggaagcggaagagcgccc; 3′ accattattatcatgacattaacc
Terms and licenses: Academic/Nonprofit Terms; Industry Terms: Not Available to Industry
How to cite: pNK880 was a gift from Alexander Mishin (Addgene plasmid # 219726 ; http://n2t.net/addgene:219726 ; RRID:Addgene_219726)
