[The description below was written by a language model from this plasmid's Addgene catalogue record and pLannotate feature annotations shown in this document.]
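Description:
pNK880 is a MoClo-compatible Level 0 promoter part plasmid that stores the synthetic plant promoter MinSyn105 as a standardised module for Golden Gate assembly. The backbone is described as a Level 0 promoter-type vector of about 2.25 kb, and the 272 bp insert brings the sequenced plasmid to roughly 2.5 kb. It is a small E. coli cloning plasmid rather than an expression vector in its own right. It replicates through a high-copy ColE1/pUC-type origin and is selected with spectinomycin via an aadA (aminoglycoside adenylyltransferase) gene, which the annotation places downstream of a bla-type AmpR promoter. Short matches to an integron integrase and to a gentamicin acetyltransferase flank this region. They are most likely remnants of the source from which the aadA cassette was taken, not functional genes.

The promoter was inserted using BbsI sites that were destroyed during cloning, as is usual when a part is domesticated into a Level 0 acceptor. The record does not state the flanking fusion overhangs or the enzyme used to release the part for the next assembly level. Within the insert region the automated annotation detects only very short fragments resembling the NOS and CaMV 35S promoters, which fits a minimal synthetic promoter composed of short motifs and a core element, though its exact composition is not given. A small lacI fragment nearby also appears to be a vestigial match.

The plasmid has no coding sequence, terminator or plant selection marker. It is intended to be combined with other Level 0 parts into transcription units, and it comes from work systematically comparing plant promoter activity in Nicotiana expression systems.
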