Features (pLannotate 1.2.2; 8 found; start..end, strand, type, name):
    242..830     +  rep_origin     ori: high-copy-number ColE1/pMB1/pBR322/pUC origin of replication
   1013..1062    +  CDS            lacI (fragment): lac repressor; lacI; The lac repressor binds to the lac operator to inhibit transcription in E. coli. This inhibition can be relieved by adding lactose or isopropyl-β-D-thiogalactopyranoside (IPTG).
   1137..1158    +  promoter       NOS promoter (fragment): nopaline synthase promoter
   1258..1279    +  promoter       CaMV 35S promoter (fragment): strong constitutive promoter from cauliflower mosaic virus
   1479..1583    +  promoter       AmpR promoter: bla
   1574..1654    -  CDS            int (fragment): INT2_ECOLX - Protein inferred from homology: Swiss-Prot protein existence level 3. Putative integrase believed to be involved in the insertion of antibiotic resistance genes into plasmids and transposons. From Escherichia coli.
   1742..1798    +  CDS            GmR (fragment): gentamycin acetyltransferase; aacC1; confers resistance to gentamycin
   1805..68      +  CDS            aadA (across the origin): S3AD_ECOLX - Experimental evidence at protein level: Swiss-Prot protein existence level 1. Mediates bacterial resistance to the antibiotics streptomycin and spectinomycin. From Escherichia coli.
>Addgene plasmid #219726 | pNK880 | addgene full sequence | sequence record 437047 | Addgene NGS Result
CGCGCGCAGATCAGTTGGAAGAATTTGTCCATTACGTAAAAGGCGAGATCACCAAGGTAGTCGGCAAATA
ACTGTCAGACCAAGTTTACTCATATATACTTTAGATTGATTTAAAACTTCATTTTTAATTTAAAAGGATC
TAGGTGAAGATCCTTTTTGATAATCTCATGACCAAAATCCCTTAACGTGAGTTTTCGTTCCACTGAGCGT
CAGACCCCGTAGAAAAGATCAAAGGATCTTCTTGAGATCCTTTTTTTCTGCGCGTAATCTGCTGCTTGCA
AACAAAAAAACCACCGCTACCAGCGGTGGTTTGTTTGCCGGATCAAGAGCTACCAACTCTTTTTCCGAAG
GTAACTGGCTTCAGCAGAGCGCAGATACCAAATACTGTTCTTCTAGTGTAGCCGTAGTTAGGCCACCACT
TCAAGAACTCTGTAGCACCGCCTACATACCTCGCTCTGCTAATCCTGTTACCAGTGGCTGCTGCCAGTGG
CGATAAGTCGTGTCTTACCGGGTTGGACTCAAGACGATAGTTACCGGATAAGGCGCAGCGGTCGGGCTGA
ACGGGGGGTTCGTGCACACAGCCCAGCTTGGAGCGAACGACCTACACCGAACTGAGATACCTACAGCGTG
AGCTATGAGAAAGCGCCACGCTTCCCGAAGGGAGAAAGGCGGACAGGTATCCGGTAAGCGGCAGGGTCGG
AACAGGAGAGCGCACGAGGGAGCTTCCAGGGGGAAACGCCTGGTATCTTTATAGTCCTGTCGGGTTTCGC
CACCTCTGACTTGAGCGTCGATTTTTGTGATGCTCGTCAGGGGGGCGGAGCCTATGGAAAAACGCCAGCA
ACGCGGCCTTTTTACGGTTCCTGGCCTTTTGCTGGCCTTTTGCTCACATGTTCTTTCCTGCGTTATCCCC
TGATTCTGTGGATAACCGTATTACCGCCTTTGAGTGAGCTGATACCGCTCGCCGCAGCCGAACGACCGAG
CGCAGCGAGTCAGTGAGCGAGGAAGCGGAAGAGCGCCCAATACGCAAACCGCCTCTCCCCGCGCGTTGGC
CGATTCATTAATCACTCTGTGGTCTCAGGAGGCGTGTCGTTTTAGTGAGGAACCACGTCTACAAGGTAGG
TCACGACCACTATGCCATGAGCTAAGCACATACGTCAGTATCAGCTTAGCAAAACCATTATTGCGTCTGC
ACCTCACATGTAGGCTGAAGATAAGATAATAATGTTGAAGATAAGAACGACCACTATGCCCAATTAGCTG
ACGTAAGGGATGACGCACAGGTTGTCTGCACCTCACATGTACTATATAAGGTTTTGCTATTCATTGAAAG
CAGTAGTGACTGATTTGTATATATACTTGAGACCACGAAGTGGCTCTTCAGTGGACGAAAGGGCCTCGTG
ATACGCCTATTTTTATAGGTTAATGTCATGATAATAATGGTTTCTTAGACGTCAGGTGGCACTTTTCGGG
GAAATGTGCGCGGAACCCCTATTTGTTTATTTTTCTAAATACATTCAAATATGTATCCGCTCATGAGACA
ATAACCCTGATAAATGCTTCAATAATATTGAAAAAGGAAGAGTATGCGCTCACGCAACTGGTCCAGAACC
TTGACCGAACGCAGCGGTGGTAACGGCGCAGTGGCGGTTTTCATGGCTTGTTATGACTGTTTTTTTTTGG
GGTACAGTCTATGCCTCGGGCATCCAAGCAGCAAGCGCGTTACGCCGTGGGTCGATGTTTGATGTTATGG
AGCAGCAACGATGTTACGCAGCAGGGCAGTCGCCCTAAAACAAAGTTAAACATCATGAGGGAAGCGGTGA
TCGCCGAAGTATCGACTCAACTATCAGAGGTAGTTGGCGTCATCGAGCGCCATCTCGAACCGACGTTGCT
GGCCGTACATTTGTACGGCTCCGCAGTGGATGGCGGCCTGAAGCCACACAGCGATATTGATTTGCTGGTT
ACGGTGACCGTAAGGCTTGATGAAACAACGCGGCGAGCTTTGATCAACGACCTTTTGGAAACTTCGGCTT
CCCCTGGAGAGAGCGAGATTCTCCGCGCTGTAGAAGTCACCATTGTTGTGCACGACGACATCATTCCGTG
GCGTTATCCAGCTAAGCGCGAACTGCAATTTGGAGAATGGCAGCGCAATGACATTCTTGCAGGTATCTTC
GAGCCAGCCACGATCGACATTGATCTGGCTATCTTGCTGACAAAAGCAAGAGAACATAGCGTTGCCTTGG
TAGGTCCAGCGGCGGAGGAACTCTTTGATCCGGTTCCTGAACAGGATCTATTTGAGGCGCTAAATGAAAC
CTTAACGCTATGGAACTCGCCGCCCGACTGGGCTGGCGATGAGCGAAATGTAGTGCTTACGTTGTCCCGC
ATTTGGTACAGCGCAGTAACCGGCAAAATCGCGCCGAAGGATGTCGCTGCCGACTGGGCAATGGAGCGCC
TGCCGGCCCAGTATCAGCCCGTCATACTTGAAGCTAGACAGGCTTATCTTGGACAAGAAGAAGATCGCTT
GGCCT
